Addgene plasmid #26508: pJC127.1-eye53-2
Depositing lab: Phillip Newmark. Depositing organization: University of Illinois at Urbana-Champaign. Publication: Genome-wide analyses reveal a role for peptide hormones in planarian germline development. Collins JJ, Hou X, Romanova EV, Lambrus BG, Miller CM, Saberi A, Sweedler JV, Newmark PA. PLoS Biol. 2010 . 8(10):e1000509. 10.1371/journal.pbio.1000509 PubMed 20967238.
Backbone
  Vector backbone: pJC53.2
  Backbone size w/o insert (bp): 3240
  Vector type: RNAi
Growth in bacteria
  Bacterial resistance: Ampicillin and Kanamycin, 100 & 50 μg/mL
  Growth temperature: 37°C
  Growth strain: DH5alpha
  Copy number: High Copy
Gene/Insert
  Gene/Insert name: eye53-2
  Species: S. mediterranea (planarian)
  Insert size (bp): 340
  GenBank ID: BK007024
  Cloning method: Restriction Enzyme; 5′ cloning site Eam1105I (destroyed during cloning); 3′ cloning site Eam1105I (destroyed during cloning)
  Sequencing primers: 5′ T3; 3′ SP6
Terms and licenses: Academic/Nonprofit Terms; Industry Terms: Not Available to Industry
How to cite: pJC127.1-eye53-2 was a gift from Phillip Newmark (Addgene plasmid # 26508 ; http://n2t.net/addgene:26508 ; RRID:Addgene_26508)
