[The description below was written by a language model from this plasmid's Addgene catalogue record.]
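Description:
pJC127.1-eye53-2 is an RNAi-type plasmid built on the pJC53.2 backbone (about 3.2 kb without insert) that carries a roughly 340 bp fragment of eye53-2, a gene from the planarian Schmidtea mediterranea. It is maintained as a high-copy plasmid in standard E. coli cloning strains and is selected with both ampicillin and kanamycin, indicating two bacterial resistance markers on the backbone. The record does not name the origin of replication, and no feature table is provided, so the exact arrangement of backbone elements cannot be confirmed here.

The insert was cloned into Eam1105I sites on both sides, and both sites were destroyed in the process. This enzyme can leave single-nucleotide 3′ overhangs, which would be consistent with TA-style ligation of a PCR product, although the record does not say so explicitly. With the same site at both ends, cloning is not inherently directional, and the insert orientation is not recorded. The listed sequencing primers, T3 on the 5′ side and SP6 on the 3′ side, imply that phage RNA polymerase promoter sequences flank the cloning site. Such promoters are commonly used for in vitro transcription of sense or antisense RNA, for example to make riboprobes or double-stranded RNA. Any further promoters used for dsRNA production are not stated in the record.

Given the RNAi vector classification and the associated study of peptide hormones in planarian germline development, the construct most plausibly serves as a template for knocking down eye53-2 or examining its expression in planarians. The record does not describe the function of eye53-2.
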