>Addgene plasmid #26508 | pJC127.1-eye53-2 | depositor partial sequence | sequence record 12537 | Author sequence
TTTTTTTTTTTTTATATTTTATATATATTAAAAAGATATTTCTTTCACAAAATGAATGTTAATCATTTGT
ATTCTGTTGATACAGTTAATGGTGAAGAGAATTCTCGTCAGATTGCTCTTTTAATTTCCCAATCATCCCA
TGCGTCTGGAACTACAGCTCGCTTTTTGTGTTCACTTCGTTTTATTTCCCAATCATCCCAGGCATCAGGG
ACCAGCGCTCGTTTTATGTGCGACGATTTCAATAAACTCCAGTCATTTCTGCCCGAATTTCTAGAACTTC
TGTATTCTCCTTGTGTGAGACCAATGATCACTGCTGATACCAATGCTATTATCATCACGC
