>Addgene plasmid #26508 | pJC127.1-eye53-2 | addgene partial sequence | sequence record 32707 | 26508 with T3
TATACGACTCACTATAGGGTTTTTTTTTTTTTATATTTTATATATATTAAAAAGATATTTCTTTCACAAA
ATGAATGTTAATCATTTGTATTCTGTTGATACAGTTAATGGTGAAGAGAATTCTCGTCAGATTGCTCTTT
TAATTTCCCAATCATCCCATGCGTCTGGAACTACAGCTCGCTTTTTGTGTTCACTTCGTTTTATTTCCCA
ATCATCCCAGGCATCAGGGACCAGCGCTCGTTTTATGTGCGACGATTTCAATAAACTCCAGTCATTTCTG
CCCGAATTTCTAGAACTTCTGTATTCTCCTTGTGTGAGACCAATGATCACTGCTGATACCAATGCTATTA
TCATCACGCAAGGTCACTTCTATAGTGTCACCTAAATCTCCCTATAGTGAGGCGTATTAGGA
