>Addgene plasmid #26508 | pJC127.1-eye53-2 | addgene partial sequence | sequence record 32708 | 26508 with SP6
CATTGGTATCAGCAGTGATCATTGGTCTCACACAAGGAGAATACAGAAGTTCTAGAAATTCGGGCAGAAA
TGACTGGAGTTTATTGAAATCGTCGCACATAAAACGAGCGCTGGTCCCTGATGCCTGGGATGATTGGGAA
ATAAAACGAAGTGAACACAAAAAGCGAGCTGTAGTTCCAGACGCATGGGATGATTGGGAAATTAAAAGAG
CAATCTGACGAGAATTCTCTTCACCATTAACTGTATCAACAGAATACAAATGATTAACATTCATTTTGTG
AAAGAAATATCTTTTTAATATATATAAAATATAAAAAAAAAAAAACCTATAGTGAGTCGTATTAATTCTG
TGCTCGCAAGGTCTCCCTTTAGTGAGGGTTAATTCTCCCTATAGTGAGTCGTATTAGGATCCGGCGCGCC
TAGCATAACCCCTTGGGGCCTCTAAACGGGTCTTGAGGGGTTTTTTGACGCGTCGATTTCGGCCTATTGG
TTAAAAAATGAGCTGATTTAACAAAAATTTAACGCGAATTTTAACAAAATTCAGGGCGCAAGGGCTGCTA
AAGGAAGCGGAACACGTAGAAAGCCAGTCCGCAGAAACGGTGCTGACCCCGGATGAATGTCAGCTACTGG
GCTATCTGGACAAGGGAAAACGCANGCGCAAAGAGAAAGCAGGTAGCTTGCAGTGGGCTTACATGGCGAT
AGCTAGACTGGGCGGTTTTATGGACAGCAAGCGAACCGGA
